Addgene plasmid #63797: pGS1044
Purpose: Vector to create a cassette for homologous recombination in S. cerevisiae; adds a C-terminal 3xFLAG tag and a LEU2 selection marker
Depositing lab: Monika Golas & Bjoern Sander. Depositing organization: Aarhus University. Publication: Dual tagging as an approach to isolate endogenous chromatin remodeling complexes from Saccharomyces cerevisiae. Lin TY, Voronovsky A, Raabe M, Urlaub H, Sander B, Golas MM. Biochim Biophys Acta. 2015 Mar;1854(3):198-208. doi: 10.1016/j.bbapap.2014.11.009. Epub 2014 Dec 5. PubMed 25486077.
Backbone
  Vector backbone: pUC57
  Backbone manufacturer: 2710
  Backbone size w/o insert (bp): 2024
  Total vector size (bp): 4686
  Vector type: E. coli cloning vector
  Selectable markers: LEU2
Growth in bacteria
  Bacterial resistance: Ampicillin, 100 μg/mL
  Growth temperature: 37°C
  Growth strain: DH5alpha
  Copy number: High Copy
Gene/Insert
  Gene/Insert name: 3xFLAG followed by KlLEU2
  Species: Synthetic
  Promoter: none
  Tag / fusion protein: 3xFLAG (C terminal on backbone)
  Cloning method: Restriction Enzyme; 5′ cloning site HindIII (not destroyed); 3′ cloning site SalI (not destroyed)
  Sequencing primers: 5′ M13 rev -49
Resource information
  A portion of this plasmid was derived from a plasmid made by: Ron Prywes (p3xFLAG-S2P; Addgene #32966); derived from plasmid pGS1034
Terms and licenses: Academic/Nonprofit Terms; Industry Terms: Not Available to Industry
How to cite: pGS1044 was a gift from Monika Golas & Bjoern Sander (Addgene plasmid # 63797 ; http://n2t.net/addgene:63797 ; RRID:Addgene_63797)
