[The description below was written by a language model from this plasmid's Addgene catalogue record and pLannotate feature annotations shown in this document.]
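Description:
pGS1044 is a pUC57-based E. coli cloning vector of about 4.7 kb that serves as a template for making C-terminal tagging cassettes for homologous recombination in Saccharomyces cerevisiae. It is propagated in bacteria through a high-copy ColE1/pUC-type origin and selected with ampicillin via the β-lactamase gene and its native promoter. It carries no annotated yeast origin or centromere, consistent with its role as a cassette source rather than a vector maintained in yeast. Remnants of the pUC backbone (lac promoter and operator, CAP site, and fragments of lacI, lacZα, bom and rop) flank the insert and have no stated role in the tagging function.

The insert, cloned between HindIII and SalI, is a synthetic module described as 3xFLAG followed by KlLEU2. It begins with a promoterless 3xFLAG coding sequence (three tandem FLAG epitopes), which is followed by the S. cerevisiae ADH1 terminator. When the cassette integrates in frame at the 3′ end of a chromosomal gene, the endogenous promoter drives a FLAG-tagged protein whose transcript ends at the ADH1 terminator. Downstream lies an independent marker unit in which the Ashbya gossypii TEF promoter drives LEU2, encoding 3-isopropylmalate dehydrogenase, for selection of integrants by leucine prototrophy in leu2 strains. The catalogue name indicates a KlLEU2 marker, whereas the automated annotation matched the coding sequence to the S. cerevisiae protein. No terminator is annotated after the marker.

The associated publication concerns dual tagging to isolate endogenous chromatin remodeling complexes from yeast, so the cassette is suited to tagging native loci for FLAG-based affinity purification or detection. The record notes that part of the plasmid derives from an earlier 3xFLAG plasmid and from pGS1034.
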