Features (pLannotate 1.2.2; 14 found; start..end, strand, type, name):
     96..200     +  promoter       AmpR promoter: bla
    201..1061    +  CDS            AmpR: β-lactamase; bla; confers resistance to ampicillin, carbenicillin, and related antibiotics
   1232..1820    +  rep_origin     ori: high-copy-number ColE1/pMB1/pBR322/pUC origin of replication
   2003..2095    +  CDS            lacI (fragment): lac repressor; lacI; The lac repressor binds to the lac operator to inhibit transcription in E. coli. This inhibition can be relieved by adding lactose or isopropyl-β-D-thiogalactopyranoside (IPTG).
   2108..2129    +  protein_bind   CAP binding site: CAP binding activates transcription in the presence of cAMP. E. coli catabolite activator protein
   2144..2174    +  promoter       lac promoter: promoter for the E. coli lac operon
   2182..2198    +  protein_bind   lac operator: The lac repressor binds to the lac operator to inhibit transcription in E. coli. This inhibition can be relieved by adding lactose or isopropyl-β-D-thiogalactopyranoside (IPTG). lac repressor encoded by lacI
   2256..2321    +  CDS            3xFLAG: three tandem FLAG® epitope tags, followed by an enterokinase cleavage site
   2347..2534    +  terminator     ADH1 terminator: S. cerevisiae ADH1; transcription terminator for the S. cerevisiae alcohol dehydrogenase 1 (ADH1) gene
   2609..2952    +  promoter       TEF promoter: Ashbya gossypii TEF promoter
   2959..4038    +  CDS            LEU2: LEU3_YEAST - Experimental evidence at protein level: Swiss-Prot protein existence level 1. Catalyzes the oxidation of 3-carboxy-2-hydroxy-4- methylpentanoate (3-isopropylmalate) to 3-carboxy-4-methyl-2- oxopentanoate. The product decarboxylates to 4-methyl-2 oxopentanoate. From Saccharomyces cerevisiae (strain ATCC 204508 / S288c) (Baker's yeast).
   4294..4451    +  CDS            lacZα (fragment): LacZα fragment of β-galactosidase; lacZ fragment
   4457..4556    -  misc_feature   bom (fragment): basis of mobility region from pBR322
   4658..1       -  CDS            rop (fragment) (across the origin): Rop protein, which maintains plasmids at low copy number; rop
>Addgene plasmid #63797 | pGS1044 | depositor full sequence | sequence record 110117 | pGS1044 sequence 4692 bps
GACGAAAGGGCCTCGTGATACGCCTATTTTTATAGGTTAATGTCATGATAATAATGGTTTCTTAGACGTC
AGGTGGCACTTTTCGGGGAAATGTGCGCGGAACCCCTATTTGTTTATTTTTCTAAATACATTCAAATATG
TATCCGCTCATGAGACAATAACCCTGATAAATGCTTCAATAATATTGAAAAAGGAAGAGTATGAGTATTC
AACATTTCCGTGTCGCCCTTATTCCCTTTTTTGCGGCATTTTGCCTTCCTGTTTTTGCTCACCCAGAAAC
GCTGGTGAAAGTAAAAGATGCTGAAGATCAGTTGGGTGCACGAGTGGGTTACATCGAACTGGATCTCAAC
AGCGGTAAGATCCTTGAGAGTTTTCGCCCCGAAGAACGTTTTCCAATGATGAGCACTTTTAAAGTTCTGC
TATGTGGCGCGGTATTATCCCGTATTGACGCCGGGCAAGAGCAACTCGGTCGCCGCATACACTATTCTCA
GAATGACTTGGTTGAGTACTCACCAGTCACAGAAAAGCATCTTACGGATGGCATGACAGTAAGAGAATTA
TGCAGTGCTGCCATAACCATGAGTGATAACACTGCGGCCAACTTACTTCTGACAACGATCGGAGGACCGA
AGGAGCTAACCGCTTTTTTGCACAACATGGGGGATCATGTAACTCGCCTTGATCGTTGGGAACCGGAGCT
GAATGAAGCCATACCAAACGACGAGCGTGACACCACGATGCCTGTAGCAATGGCAACAACGTTGCGCAAA
CTATTAACTGGCGAACTACTTACTCTAGCTTCCCGGCAACAATTAATAGACTGGATGGAGGCGGATAAAG
TTGCAGGACCACTTCTGCGCTCGGCCCTTCCGGCTGGCTGGTTTATTGCTGATAAATCTGGAGCCGGTGA
GCGTGGGTCTCGCGGTATCATTGCAGCACTGGGGCCAGATGGTAAGCCCTCCCGTATCGTAGTTATCTAC
ACGACGGGGAGTCAGGCAACTATGGATGAACGAAATAGACAGATCGCTGAGATAGGTGCCTCACTGATTA
AGCATTGGTAACTGTCAGACCAAGTTTACTCATATATACTTTAGATTGATTTAAAACTTCATTTTTAATT
TAAAAGGATCTAGGTGAAGATCCTTTTTGATAATCTCATGACCAAAATCCCTTAACGTGAGTTTTCGTTC
CACTGAGCGTCAGACCCCGTAGAAAAGATCAAAGGATCTTCTTGAGATCCTTTTTTTCTGCGCGTAATCT
GCTGCTTGCAAACAAAAAAACCACCGCTACCAGCGGTGGTTTGTTTGCCGGATCAAGAGCTACCAACTCT
TTTTCCGAAGGTAACTGGCTTCAGCAGAGCGCAGATACCAAATACTGTTCTTCTAGTGTAGCCGTAGTTA
GGCCACCACTTCAAGAACTCTGTAGCACCGCCTACATACCTCGCTCTGCTAATCCTGTTACCAGTGGCTG
CTGCCAGTGGCGATAAGTCGTGTCTTACCGGGTTGGACTCAAGACGATAGTTACCGGATAAGGCGCAGCG
GTCGGGCTGAACGGGGGGTTCGTGCACACAGCCCAGCTTGGAGCGAACGACCTACACCGAACTGAGATAC
CTACAGCGTGAGCTATGAGAAAGCGCCACGCTTCCCGAAGGGAGAAAGGCGGACAGGTATCCGGTAAGCG
GCAGGGTCGGAACAGGAGAGCGCACGAGGGAGCTTCCAGGGGGAAACGCCTGGTATCTTTATAGTCCTGT
CGGGTTTCGCCACCTCTGACTTGAGCGTCGATTTTTGTGATGCTCGTCAGGGGGGCGGAGCCTATGGAAA
AACGCCAGCAACGCGGCCTTTTTACGGTTCCTGGCCTTTTGCTGGCCTTTTGCTCACATGTTCTTTCCTG
CGTTATCCCCTGATTCTGTGGATAACCGTATTACCGCCTTTGAGTGAGCTGATACCGCTCGCCGCAGCCG
AACGACCGAGCGCAGCGAGTCAGTGAGCGAGGAAGCGGAAGAGCGCCCAATACGCAAACCGCCTCTCCCC
GCGCGTTGGCCGATTCATTAATGCAGCTGGCACGACAGGTTTCCCGACTGGAAAGCGGGCAGTGAGCGCA
ACGCAATTAATGTGAGTTAGCTCACTCATTAGGCACCCCAGGCTTTACACTTTATGCTTCCGGCTCGTAT
GTTGTGTGGAATTGTGAGCGGATAACAATTTCACACAGGAAACAGCTATGACCATGATTACGCCAAGCTT
TCTGCTTCTGGTTCTGACTACAAAGACCATGACGGTGATTATAAAGATCATGACATCGATTACAAGGATG
ACGATGACAAGTAAGTCGACCGCCACTTCTAAATAAGCGAATTTCTTATGATTTATGATTTTTATTATTA
AATAAGTTATAAAAAAAATAAGTGTATACAAATTTTAAAGTGACTCTTAGGTTTTAAAACGAAAATTCTT
ATTCTTGAGTAACTCTTTCCTGTAGGTCAGGTTGCTTTCTCAGGTATAGTATGAGGTCGCTCTTATTGAC
CACACCTCTACCGGCAGATCCGCTAGGGATAACAGGGTAATATAGATCTGTTTAGCTTGCCTCGTCCCCG
CCGGGTCACCCGGCCAGCGACATGGAGGCCCAGAATACCCTCCTTGACAGTCTTGACGTGCGCAGCTCAG
GGGCATGATGTGACTGTCGCCCGTACATTTAGCCCATACATCCCCATGTATAATCATTTGCATCCATACA
TTTTGATGGCCGCACGGCGCGAAGCAAAAATTACGGCTCCTCGCTGCAGACCTGCGAGCAGGGAAACGCT
CCCCTCACAGACGCGTTGAATTGTCCCCACGCCGCGCCCCTGTAGAGAAATATAAAAGGTTAGGATTTGC
CACTGAGGTTCTTCTTTCATATACTTCCTTTTAAAATCTTGCTAGGATACAGTTCTCACATCACATCCGA
ACATAAACAACCATGTCTAAGAATATCGTTGTCCTACCGGGTGATCACGTCGGTAAAGAAGTTACTGACG
AAGCTATTAAGGTCTTGAATGCCATTGCTGAAGTCCGTCCAGAAATTAAGTTCAATTTCCAACATCACTT
GATCGGGGGTGCTGCCATCGATGCCACTGGCACTCCTTTACCAGATGAAGCTCTAGAAGCCTCTAAGAAA
GCCGATGCTGTCTTACTAGGTGCTGTTGGTGGTCCAAAATGGGGTACGGGCGCAGTTAGACCAGAACAAG
GTCTATTGAAGATCAGAAAGGAATTGGGTCTATACGCCAACTTGAGACCATGTAACTTTGCTTCTGATTC
TTTACTAGATCTTTCTCCTTTGAAGCCTGAATATGCAAAGGGTACCGATTTCGTCGTCGTTAGAGAATTG
GTTGGTGGTATCTACTTTGGTGAAAGAAAAGAAGATGAAGGTGACGGAGTTGCTTGGGACTCTGAGAAAT
ACAGTGTTCCTGAAGTTCAAAGAATTACAAGAATGGCTGCTTTCTTGGCATTGCAACAAAACCCACCATT
ACCAATCTGGTCTCTTGACAAGGCTAACGTGCTTGCCTCTTCCAGATTGTGGAGAAAGACTGTTGAAGAA
ACCATCAAGACTGAGTTCCCACAATTAACTGTTCAGCACCAATTGATCGACTCTGCTGCTATGATTTTGG
TTAAATCACCAACTAAGCTAAACGGTGTTGTTATTACCAACAACATGTTTGGTGATATTATCTCCGATGA
AGCCTCTGTTATTCCAGGTTCTTTGGGTTTATTACCTTCTGCATCTCTAGCTTCCCTACCTGACACTAAC
AAGGCATTCGGTTTGTACGAACCATGTCATGGTTCTGCCCCAGATTTACCAGCAAACAAGGTTAACCCAA
TTGCTACCATCTTATCTGCAGCTATGATGTTGAAGTTATCCTTGGATTTGGTTGAAGAAGGTAGGGCTCT
TGAAGAAGCTGTTAGAAATGTCTTGGATGCAGGTGTCAGAACCGGTGACCTTGGTGGTTCTAACTCTACC
ACTGAGGTTGGCGATGCTATCGCCAAGGCTGTCAAGGAAATCTTGGCTTAAAGAGTCTTTTGTAACGACC
CCGTCTCCACCAACTTGGTATGCTTGAAATCTCAAGGCCATTACACATTCAGTTATGTGAACGAAAGGTC
TTTATTTAACGTAGCATAAACTAAATAATACAGGTTCCGGTTAGCCTGCAATGTGTTAAATCTAAAGGAG
CATACCCAAAATGAACTGAAGACAAGGAAATTTGCTTGTCCAGATGTGATTGGATATCAGAATCTAGATG
CATTCGCGAGGTACCGAGCTCGAATTCACTGGCCGTCGTTTTACAACGTCGTGACTGGGAAAACCCTGGC
GTTACCCAACTTAATCGCCTTGCAGCACATCCCCCTTTCGCCAGCTGGCGTAATAGCGAAGAGGCCCGCA
CCGATCGCCCTTCCCAACAGTTGCGCAGCCTGAATGGCGAATGGCGCCTGATGCGGTATTTTCTCCTTAC
GCATCTGTGCGGTATTTCACACCGCATATGGTGCACTCTCAGTACAATCTGCTCTGATGCCGCATAGTTA
AGCCAGCCCCGACACCCGCCAACACCCGCTGACGCGCCCTGACGGGCTTGTCTGCTCCCGGCATCCGCTT
ACAGACAAGCTGTGACCGTCTCCGGGAGCTGCATGTGTCAGAGGTTTTCACCGTCATCACCGAAACGCGC
GA
