>Addgene plasmid #63797 | pGS1044 | depositor partial sequence | sequence record 106465 | Tagging cassette
GCTTTCTGCTTCTGGTTCTGACTACAAAGACCATGACGGTGATTATAAAGATCATGACATCGATTACAAG
GATGACGATGACAAGTAAGTCGACCGCCACTTCTAAATAAGCGAATTTCTTATGATTTATGATTTTTATT
ATTAAATAAGTTATAAAAAAAATAAGTGTATACAAATTTTAAAGTGACTCTTAGGTTTTAAAACGAAAAT
TCTTATTCTTGAGTAACTCTTTCCTGTAGGTCAGGTTGCTTTCTCAGGTATAGTATGAGGTCGCTCTTAT
TGACCACACCTCTACCGGCAGATCCGCTAGGGATAACAGGGTAATATAGATCTGTTTAGCTTGCCTCGTC
CCCGCCGGGTCACCCGGCCAGCGACATGGAGGCCCAGAATACCCTCCTTGACAGTCTTGACGTGCGCAGC
TCAGGGGCATGATGTGACTGTCGCCCGTACATTTAGCCCATACATCCCCATGTATAATCATTTGCATCCA
TACATTTTGATGGCCGCACGGCGCGAAGCAAAAATTACGGCTCCTCGCTGCAGACCTGCGAGCAGGGAAA
CGCTCCCCTCACAGACGCGTTGAATTGTCCCCACGCCGCGCCCCTGTAGAGAAATATAAAAGGTTAGGAT
TTGCCACTGA
