>Addgene plasmid #63797 | pGS1044 | addgene partial sequence | sequence record 110114 | M13pUC-Fwd 5'-CCCAGTCACGACGTTGTAAAACG-3'
TCGAGCTCGGTACCTCGCGAATGCATCTAGATTCTGATATCCAATCACATCTGGACAAGCAAATTTCCTT
GTCTTCAGTTCATTTTGGGTATGCTCCTTTAGATTTAACACATTGCAGGCTAACCGGAACCTGTATTATT
TAGTTTATGCTACGTTAAATAAAGACCTTTCGTTCACATAACTGAATGTGTAATGGCCTTGAGATTTCAA
GCATACCAAGTTGGTGGAGACGGGGTCGTTACAAAAGACTCTTTAAGCCAAGATTTCCTTGACAGCCTTG
GCGATAGCATCGCCAACCTCAGTGGTAGAGTTAGAACCACCAAGGTCACCGGTTCTGACACCTGCATCCA
AGACATTTCTAACAGCTTCTTCAAGAGCCCTACCTTCTTCAACCAAATCCAAGGATAACTTCAACATCAT
AGCTGCAGATAAGATGGTAGCAATTGGGTTAACCTTGTTTGCTGGTAAATCTGGGGCAGAACCATGACAT
GGTTCGTACAAACCGAATGCCTTGTTAGTGTCAGGTAGGGAAGCTAGAGATGCAGAAGGTAATAAACCCA
AAGAACCTGGAATAACAGAGGCTTCATCGGAGATAATATCACCAAACATGTTGTTGGTAATAACAACACC
GTTTAGCTTAGTTGGTGATTTAACCAAAATCATAGCAGCAGAGTCGATCAATTGGTGCTGAACAGTTAAT
TGTGGGAACTCAGTCTTGATGGTTTCTTCAACAGTCTTTCTCCACAATCTGGAAGAGGCAAGCACGTTAG
CCTTGTCAAGAGACCAGATTGGTAATGGTGGGTTTTGTTGCAATGCCAAGAAAGCAGCCATTCTTGTAAT
TCTTTGAACTTCAGGAACACTGTATTTCTCAGAGTCCCAAGCAACTCCGTCACCTTCATCTTCTTTTCTT
TCACCAAAGTAGATACCACCAACCAATTCTCTAACGACGACGAAATCGGTACCCTTTGCATATTCAGGCT
TCAAAGGAGAAAGATCTAGTAAAGAATCAGAAGCAAAGTTACATGGTCTCAAGTTGGCGTATAGACCCAA
TTCCTTTCTGATCTTCAATAGACCTTGTTCTGG
