>Addgene plasmid #63797 | pGS1044 | addgene partial sequence | sequence record 110116 | MoCloF 5'-agcgaggaagcggaagagcg-3'
AACCGCCTCTCCCCGCGCGTTGGCCGATTCATTAATGCAGCTGGCACGACAGGTTTCCCGACTGGAAAGC
GGGCAGTGAGCGCAACGCAATTAATGTGAGTTAGCTCACTCATTAGGCACCCCAGGCTTTACACTTTATG
CTTCCGGCTCGTATGTTGTGTGGAATTGTGAGCGGATAACAATTTCACACAGGAAACAGCTATGACCATG
ATTACGCCAAGCTTTCTGCTTCTGGTTCTGACTACAAAGACCATGACGGTGATTATAAAGATCATGACAT
CGATTACAAGGATGACGATGACAAGTAAGTCGACCGCCACTTCTAAATAAGCGAATTTCTTATGATTTAT
GATTTTTATTATTAAATAAGTTATAAAAAAAATAAGTGTATACAAATTTTAAAGTGACTCTTAGGTTTTA
AAACGAAAATTCTTATTCTTGAGTAACTCTTTCCTGTAGGTCAGGTTGCTTTCTCAGGTATAGTATGAGG
TCGCTCTTATTGACCACACCTCTACCGGCAGATCCGCTAGGGATAACAGGGTAATATAGATCTGTTTAGC
TTGCCTCGTCCCCGCCGGGTCACCCGGCCAGCGACATGGAGGCCCAGAATACCCTCCTTGACAGTCTTGA
CGTGCGCAGCTCAGGGGCATGATGTGACTGTCGCCCGTACATTTAGCCCATACATCCCCATGTATAATCA
TTTGCATCCATACATTTTGATGGCCGCACGGCGCGAAGCAAAAATTACGGCTCCTCGCTGCAGACCTGCG
AGCAGGGAAACGCTCCCCTCACAGACGCGTTGAATTGTCCCCACGCCGCGCCCCTGTAGAGAAATATAAA
AGGTTAGGATTTGCCACTGAGGTTCTTCTTTCATATACTTCCTTTTAAAATCTTGCTAGGATACAGTTCT
CACATCACATCCGAACATAAACAACCATGTCTAAGAATATCGTTGTCCTACCGGGTGATC
